>Addgene plasmid #13813 | SIRT2 Flag | addgene partial sequence | sequence record 83645 | BGH-rev 5'-TAGAAGGCACAGTCGAGG-3'
GATTACTTGTCATCGTCGTCCTTGTAGTCTCCTCCGAATTCCTGGGGTTTCTCCCTCTCTGTTGTCCTGG
CCTCGTCCTTGGCAGGTGGCGGGGACTTCTTGGGGGAAGCTGAAGTGCTGGGGTTGGGGACCCCCGCCCC
CGACTGGGCATCTATGCTGGCGTGCTCCCTCCGGACAAGGTCCTCCAGCTCCTTCTTCCATCCAAGGAGC
TCAGCAAGGGCCAGGCAGCCCTGGTCGCATTCACCCAGCCAGGCCACGTCCCTGTAGGCCTTCTTGGAGT
CAAAGTCCATGCCTCCTCCGAGGCCCATAATCATCCCCAGGAAAGGGTCCGACTGGCCAGCTTTCTCCTT
GTTGATGAGCAGGCGAGGGGTGGAGAGGGGTGCCTTGCTGATGAGGGAGGCAAAGGGCTGCACCTGCAAG
GAGGTACCCATGACCAGGAGGAGGTCCACCTTCAGGAAGTCTGACTGCATACAGGAGAAGAAACGCGCTG
GGAGGCTCTCACCAAAAAAGACGATATCAGGCTTCACCAGGCTCTGACAGTCTTCACACTTGGGCGTCAC
CTCAGAGAAGATCTTCTCTTTCATCCAGCTTAGCGGGTATTCGTGCCGGCAGCTGGCGCTGACGCAGTGT
GATGTGTAGAAGGTGCCGTGCGCCTCCACCAAGTCCTCCTGTTCCAGCCCGGCTATTCGCTCCAGGGTAT
CTATGTTCTGCGTGTAGCAGCGCAGGAGTAGCCCCTTGTCCTTCAGCAGGCGCATGAAGTAGTGACAGAT
GGTTGGCTTGAACTGCCCAGGATAGAGTTCCTTGGCGAGGGCGAAGAAGG
