[The description below was written by a language model from this plasmid's Addgene catalogue record.]
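Description:
SIRT2 Flag is a mammalian expression plasmid built on a modified pcDNA3.1(+) backbone (about 5.5 kb without insert) that has been engineered to supply a C-terminal Flag epitope tag. It is maintained in E. coli as a high-copy plasmid under ampicillin selection. It also carries a neomycin resistance marker, so transfected mammalian cells can be selected with G418 to generate stable lines. No feature table accompanies the record and the promoter is not listed. However, standard pcDNA3.1 vectors drive the insert from the CMV immediate-early promoter and terminate with the bovine growth hormone polyadenylation signal. This fits the T7 and BGH reverse sequencing primers recorded as flanking the cloning site.

The insert is human SIRT2, the ortholog of yeast Sir2 and an NAD+-dependent protein deacetylase, cloned as an EcoRI fragment with both sites retained and fused in frame to the backbone-encoded Flag tag at its C terminus. The cDNA corresponds to transcript variant 2, which lacks 47 nucleotides present near the 5′ end of the coding region in variant 1. Translation is therefore thought to begin at a downstream in-frame ATG, which would give a protein shorter at the N terminus than the variant 1 product. Part of the plasmid was derived from an earlier construct made in another laboratory.

The construct is intended for expressing Flag-tagged SIRT2 in mammalian cells. The tag permits detection with anti-Flag antibodies by immunoblotting or immunofluorescence, as well as immunoprecipitation. The associated work characterised SIRT2 as a tubulin deacetylase.
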