Addgene plasmid #13813: SIRT2 Flag
Purpose: Mammalian expression of human SIRT2 with flag tag
Depositing lab: Eric Verdin. Depositing organization: J. David Gladstone Institutes. Publication: The human Sir2 ortholog, SIRT2, is an NAD+-dependent tubulin deacetylase. North BJ, Marshall BL, Borra MT, Denu JM, Verdin E. Mol Cell. 2003 Feb . 11(2):437-44. 10.1016/S1097-2765(03)00038-8 PubMed 12620231.
Backbone
  Vector backbone: pcDNA3.1 +
  Backbone manufacturer: Invitrogen
  Backbone size w/o insert (bp): 5500
  Vector type: Mammalian Expression
  Selectable markers: Neomycin (select with G418)
Growth in bacteria
  Bacterial resistance: Ampicillin, 100 μg/mL
  Growth temperature: 37°C
  Growth strain: DH5alpha
  Copy number: High Copy
Gene/Insert
  Gene/Insert name: SIRT2
  Species: H. sapiens (human)
  Mutation: Transcript variant 2
  Entrez Gene: SIRT2 (a.k.a. SIR2, SIR2L, SIR2L2)
  Tag / fusion protein: flag (C terminal on backbone)
  Cloning method: Restriction Enzyme; 5′ cloning site EcoRI (not destroyed); 3′ cloning site EcoRI (not destroyed)
  Sequencing primers: 5′ T7; 3′ BGH Reverse
Resource information
  A portion of this plasmid was derived from a plasmid made by: Roy Frye
Terms and licenses: Academic/Nonprofit Terms; Industry Terms: Not Available to Industry
Depositor comments: Cloned into a version of pcDNA3.1 that has been modified to include a C-terminal Flag tag (see author's map for details). This variant (2) lacks the additional 47 nt present in the 5' end of the coding region in transcript variant 1. Translation is thought to initiate at a downstream in-frame ATG.
How to cite: SIRT2 Flag was a gift from Eric Verdin (Addgene plasmid # 13813 ; http://n2t.net/addgene:13813 ; RRID:Addgene_13813)
