LOCUS       Exported 6540 bp ds-DNA circular SYN 19-JAN-2022
DEFINITION  Mammalian expression of human SIRT2 with flag tag.
ACCESSION   .
VERSION     .
KEYWORDS    SIRT2 Flag
SOURCE      synthetic DNA construct
  ORGANISM  synthetic DNA construct
REFERENCE   1 (bases 1 to 6540)
  AUTHORS   North BJ, Marshall BL, Borra MT, Denu JM, Verdin E
  TITLE     The human Sir2 ortholog, SIRT2, is an NAD+-dependent tubulin
            deacetylase.
  JOURNAL   Mol Cell. 2003 Feb . 11(2):437-44.
  PUBMED    12620231
REFERENCE   2 (bases 1 to 6540)
  AUTHORS   .
  TITLE     Direct Submission
  JOURNAL   Exported Jan 19, 2022 from SnapGene Server 1.1.58
            http://www.snapgene.com
FEATURES             Location/Qualifiers
     source          1..6540
                     /organism="synthetic DNA construct"
                     /mol_type="other DNA"
     CDS             1132..1155
                     /codon_start=1
                     /product="FLAG(R) epitope tag, followed by an enterokinase
                     cleavage site"
                     /label=FLAG
                     /translation="DYKDDDDK"
     primer_bind     complement(1190..1207)
                     /label=BGH-rev
                     /note="Bovine growth hormone terminator, reverse primer.
                     Also called BGH reverse"
     polyA_signal    1196..1420
                     /label=bGH poly(A) signal
                     /note="bovine growth hormone polyadenylation signal"
     rep_origin      1466..1894
                     /direction=RIGHT
                     /label=f1 ori
                     /note="f1 bacteriophage origin of replication; arrow
                     indicates direction of (+) strand synthesis"
     primer_bind     complement(1553..1572)
                     /label=F1ori-R
                     /note="F1 origin, reverse primer"
     primer_bind     1763..1784
                     /label=F1ori-F
                     /note="F1 origin, forward primer"
     primer_bind     complement(1903..1923)
                     /label=pBABE 3'
                     /note="SV40 enhancer, reverse primer for pBABE vectors"
     promoter        1908..2237
                     /label=SV40 promoter
                     /note="SV40 enhancer and early promoter"
     rep_origin      2088..2223
                     /label=SV40 ori
                     /note="SV40 origin of replication"
     primer_bind     2150..2169
                     /label=SV40pro-F
                     /note="SV40 promoter/origin, forward primer"
     CDS             2304..3098
                     /codon_start=1
                     /gene="aph(3')-II (or nptII)"
                     /product="aminoglycoside phosphotransferase from Tn5"
                     /label=NeoR/KanR
                     /note="confers resistance to neomycin, kanamycin, and G418
                     (Geneticin(R))"
                     /translation="MIEQDGLHAGSPAAWVERLFGYDWAQQTIGCSDAAVFRLSAQGRP
                     VLFVKTDLSGALNELQDEAARLSWLATTGVPCAAVLDVVTEAGRDWLLLGEVPGQDLLS
                     SHLAPAEKVSIMADAMRRLHTLDPATCPFDHQAKHRIERARTRMEAGLVDQDDLDEEHQ
                     GLAPAELFARLKARMPDGEDLVVTHGDACLPNIMVENGRFSGFIDCGRLGVADRYQDIA
                     LATRDIAEELGGEWADRFLVLYGIAAPDSQRIAFYRLLDEFF"
     primer_bind     complement(2358..2377)
                     /label=Neo-R
                     /note="Neomycin resistance gene, reverse primer"
     primer_bind     2968..2987
                     /label=Neo-F
                     /note="Neomycin resistance gene, forward primer"
     polyA_signal    3272..3393
                     /label=SV40 poly(A) signal
                     /note="SV40 polyadenylation signal"
     primer_bind     complement(3309..3328)
                     /label=SV40pA-R
                     /note="SV40 polyA, reverse primer"
     primer_bind     3363..3382
                     /label=EBV-rev
                     /note="SV40 polyA terminator, reverse primer"
     primer_bind     complement(3442..3458)
                     /label=M13 rev
                     /note="common sequencing primer, one of multiple similar
                     variants"
     primer_bind     complement(3442..3458)
                     /label=M13 Reverse
                     /note="In lacZ gene. Also called M13-rev"
     primer_bind     complement(3455..3477)
                     /label=M13/pUC Reverse
                     /note="In lacZ gene"
     protein_bind    3466..3482
                     /label=lac operator
                     /bound_moiety="lac repressor encoded by lacI"
                     /note="The lac repressor binds to the lac operator to
                     inhibit transcription in E. coli. This inhibition can be
                     relieved by adding lactose or
                     isopropyl-beta-D-thiogalactopyranoside (IPTG)."
     promoter        complement(3490..3520)
                     /label=lac promoter
                     /note="promoter for the E. coli lac operon"
     protein_bind    3535..3556
                     /label=CAP binding site
                     /bound_moiety="E. coli catabolite activator protein"
                     /note="CAP binding activates transcription in the presence
                     of cAMP."
     primer_bind     complement(3673..3690)
                     /label=L4440
                     /note="L4440 vector, forward primer"
     rep_origin      complement(3844..4432)
                     /direction=LEFT
                     /label=ori
                     /note="high-copy-number ColE1/pMB1/pBR322/pUC origin of
                     replication"
     primer_bind     complement(3924..3943)
                     /label=pBR322ori-F
                     /note="pBR322 origin, forward primer"
     CDS             complement(4603..5463)
                     /codon_start=1
                     /gene="bla"
                     /product="beta-lactamase"
                     /label=AmpR
                     /note="confers resistance to ampicillin, carbenicillin, and
                     related antibiotics"
                     /translation="MSIQHFRVALIPFFAAFCLPVFAHPETLVKVKDAEDQLGARVGYI
                     ELDLNSGKILESFRPEERFPMMSTFKVLLCGAVLSRIDAGQEQLGRRIHYSQNDLVEYS
                     PVTEKHLTDGMTVRELCSAAITMSDNTAANLLLTTIGGPKELTAFLHNMGDHVTRLDRW
                     EPELNEAIPNDERDTTMPVAMATTLRKLLTGELLTLASRQQLIDWMEADKVAGPLLRSA
                     LPAGWFIADKSGAGERGSRGIIAALGPDGKPSRIVVIYTTGSQATMDERNRQIAEIGAS
                     LIKHW"
     primer_bind     5226..5245
                     /label=Amp-R
                     /note="Ampicillin resistance gene, reverse primer"
     promoter        complement(5464..5568)
                     /gene="bla"
                     /label=AmpR promoter
     primer_bind     complement(5643..5662)
                     /label=pRS-marker
                     /note="pRS vectors, use to sequence yeast selectable
                     marker"
     enhancer        5834..6213
                     /label=CMV enhancer
                     /note="human cytomegalovirus immediate early enhancer"
     promoter        6214..6417
                     /label=CMV promoter
                     /note="human cytomegalovirus (CMV) immediate early
                     promoter"
     primer_bind     6368..6388
                     /label=CMV-F
                     /note="Human CMV immediate early promoter, forward primer"
     primer_bind     6462..6481
                     /label=T7
                     /note="T7 promoter, forward primer"
     promoter        6462..6480
                     /label=T7 promoter
                     /note="promoter for bacteriophage T7 RNA polymerase"
ORIGIN
        1 atggcagagc agaccgactc agattcagac tctgagggag gagccgctgg tggagaagca
       61 gacatggact tcctgcggaa cttattctcc cagacgctca gcctgggcag ccagaaggag
      121 cgtctgctgg acgagctgac cttggaaggg gtggcccggt acatgcagag cgaacgctgt
      181 cgcagagtca tctgtttggt gggagctgga atctccacat ccgcaggcat ccccgacttt
      241 cgctctccat ccaccggcct ctatgacaac ctagagaagt accatcttcc ctacccagag
      301 gccatctttg agatcagcta tttcaagaaa catccggaac ccttcttcgc cctcgccaag
      361 gaactctatc ctgggcagtt caagccaacc atctgtcact acttcatgcg cctgctgaag
      421 gacaaggggc tactcctgcg ctgctacacg cagaacatag ataccctgga gcgaatagcc
      481 gggctggaac aggaggactt ggtggaggcg cacggcacct tctacacatc acactgcgtc
      541 agcgccagct gccggcacga atacccgcta agctggatga aagagaagat cttctctgag
      601 gtgacgccca agtgtgaaga ctgtcagagc ctggtgaagc ctgatatcgt cttttttggt
      661 gagagcctcc cagcgcgttt cttctcctgt atgcagtcag acttcctgaa ggtggacctc
      721 ctcctggtca tgggtacctc cttgcaggtg cagccctttg cctccctcat cagcaaggca
      781 cccctctcca cccctcgcct gctcatcaac aaggagaaag ctggccagtc ggaccctttc
      841 ctggggatga ttatgggcct cggaggaggc atggactttg actccaagaa ggcctacagg
      901 gacgtggcct ggctgggtga atgcgaccag ggctgcctgg cccttgctga gctccttgga
      961 tggaagaagg agctggagga ccttgtccgg agggagcacg ccagcataga tgcccagtcg
     1021 ggggcggggg tccccaaccc cagcacttca gcttccccca agaagtcccc gccacctgcc
     1081 aaggacgagg ccaggacaac agagagggag aaaccccagg aattcggagg agactacaag
     1141 gacgacgatg acaagtaatc tagagggccc gtttaaaccc gctgatcagc ctcgactgtg
     1201 ccttctagtt gccagccatc tgttgtttgc ccctcccccg tgccttcctt gaccctggaa
     1261 ggtgccactc ccactgtcct ttcctaataa aatgaggaaa ttgcatcgca ttgtctgagt
     1321 aggtgtcatt ctattctggg gggtggggtg gggcaggaca gcaaggggga ggattgggaa
     1381 gacaatagca ggcatgctgg ggatgcggtg ggctctatgg cttctgaggc ggaaagaacc
     1441 agctggggct ctagggggta tccccnnnnn nnnnnnnnnn nnnnnnnnnn nnnnnnnnnn
     1501 nnnnnnnnnn nnnnnnnnnn nnnnnnnnnn nnnnnnnnnn nnnnnnnnnn nnnnnnnnnn
     1561 nnnnnnnnnn nnnnnnnnnn nnnnnnnnnc nnnnnnnnnn nnnnnnnnnn nnnnnnnnnn
     1621 nnnnnnnnnn nnnnnnnnnn nnnnnnnnnn nnnnnnnnnn nnnnnnnnnn nnnnnnnnnn
     1681 nannnnnnnn nnnnnnnnnn nnnnnnnnnn nnnnnnnnnn nnnnnnnnnn ncctttgacg
     1741 ttggagtcca cgttctttaa tagtggactc ttgttccaaa ctggaacaac actcaaccct
     1801 atctcggtct attcttttga tttataaggg attttgccga tttcggccta ttggttaaaa
     1861 aatgagctga tttaacaaaa atttaacgcg aattaattct gtggaatgtg tgtcagttag
     1921 ggtgtggaaa gtccccaggc tccccagcag gcagaagtat gcaaagcatg catctcaatt
     1981 agtcagcaac caggtgtgga aagtccccag gctccccagc aggcagaagt atgcaaagca
     2041 tgcatctcaa ttagtcagca accatagtcc cgcccctaac tccgcccatc ccgcccctaa
     2101 ctccgcccag ttccgcccat tctccgcccc atggctgact aatttttttt atttatgcag
     2161 aggccgaggc cgcctctgcc tctgagctat tccagaagta gtgaggaggc ttttttggag
     2221 gcctaggctt ttgcaaaaag ctcccgggag cttgtatatc cattttcgga tctgatcaag
     2281 agacaggatg aggatcgttt cgcatgattg aacaagatgg attgcacgca ggttctccgg
     2341 ccgcttgggt ggagaggcta ttcggctatg actgggcaca acagacaatc ggctgctctg
     2401 atgccgccgt gttccggctg tcagcgcagg ggcgcccggt tctttttgtc aagaccgacc
     2461 tgtccggtgc cctgaatgaa ctgcaggacg aggcagcgcg gctatcgtgg ctggccacga
     2521 cgggcgttcc ttgcgcagct gtgctcgacg ttgtcactga agcgggaagg gactggctgc
     2581 tattgggcga agtgccgggg caggatctcc tgtcatctca ccttgctcct gccgagaaag
     2641 tatccatcat ggctgatgca atgcggcggc tgcatacgct tgatccggct acctgcccat
     2701 tcgaccacca agcgaaacat cgcatcgagc gagcacgtac tcggatggaa gccggtcttg
     2761 tcgatcagga tgatctggac gaagagcatc aggggctcgc gccagccgaa ctgttcgcca
     2821 ggctcaaggc gcgcatgccc gacggcgagg atctcgtcgt gacccatggc gatgcctgct
     2881 tgccgaatat catggtggaa aatggccgct tttctggatt catcgactgt ggccggctgg
     2941 gtgtggcgga ccgctatcag gacatagcgt tggctacccg tgatattgct gaagagcttg
     3001 gcggcgaatg ggctgaccgc ttcctcgtgc tttacggtat cgccgctccc gattcgcagc
     3061 gcatcgcctt ctatcgcctt cttgacgagt tcttctgagc gggactctgg ggttcgaaat
     3121 gaccgaccaa gcgacgccca acctgccatc acgagatttc gattccaccg ccgccttcta
     3181 tgaaaggttg ggcttcggaa tcgttttccg ggacgccggc tggatgatcc tccagcgcgg
     3241 ggatctcatg ctggagttct tcgcccaccc caacttgttt attgcagctt ataatggtta
     3301 caaataaagc aatagcatca caaatttcac aaataaagca tttttttcac tgcattctag
     3361 ttgtggtttg tccaaactca tcaatgtatc ttatcatgtc tgtataccgt cgacctctag
     3421 ctagagcttg gcgtaatcat ggtcatagct gtttcctgtg tgaaattgtt atccgctcac
     3481 aattccacac aacatacgag ccggaagcat aaagtgtaaa gcctggggtg cctaatgagt
     3541 gagctaactc acattaattg cgttgcgctc actgcccgct ttccagtcgg gaaacctgtc
     3601 gtgccagctg cattaatgaa tcggccaacg cgcggggaga ggcggtttgc gtattgggcg
     3661 ctcttccgct tcctcgctca ctgactcgct gcgctcggtc gttcggctgc ggcgagcggt
     3721 atcagctcac tcaaaggcgg taatacggtt atccacagaa tcaggggata acgcaggaaa
     3781 gaacatgtga gcaaaaggcc agcaaaaggc caggaaccgt aaaaaggccg cgttgctggc
     3841 gtttttccat aggctccgcc cccctgacga gcatcacaaa aatcgacgct caagtcagag
     3901 gtggcgaaac ccgacaggac tataaagata ccaggcgttt ccccctggaa gctccctcgt
     3961 gcgctctcct gttccgaccc tgccgcttac cggatacctg tccgcctttc tcccttcggg
     4021 aagcgtggcg ctttctcata gctcacgctg taggtatctc agttcggtgt aggtcgttcg
     4081 ctccaagctg ggctgtgtgc acgaaccccc cgttcagccc gaccgctgcg ccttatccgg
     4141 taactatcgt cttgagtcca acccggtaag acacgactta tcgccactgg cagcagccac
     4201 tggtaacagg attagcagag cgaggtatgt aggcggtgct acagagttct tgaagtggtg
     4261 gcctaactac ggctacacta gaagaacagt atttggtatc tgcgctctgc tgaagccagt
     4321 taccttcgga aaaagagttg gtagctcttg atccggcaaa caaaccaccg ctggtagcgg
     4381 tggttttttt gtttgcaagc agcagattac gcgcagaaaa aaaggatctc aagaagatcc
     4441 tttgatcttt tctacggggt ctgacgctca gtggaacgaa aactcacgtt aagggatttt
     4501 ggtcatgaga ttatcaaaaa ggatcttcac ctagatcctt ttaaattaaa aatgaagttt
     4561 taaatcaatc taaagtatat atgagtaaac ttggtctgac agttaccaat gcttaatcag
     4621 tgaggcacct atctcagcga tctgtctatt tcgttcatcc atagttgcct gactccccgt
     4681 cgtgtagata actacgatac gggagggctt accatctggc cccagtgctg caatgatacc
     4741 gcgagaccca cgctcaccgg ctccagattt atcagcaata aaccagccag ccggaagggc
     4801 cgagcgcaga agtggtcctg caactttatc cgcctccatc cagtctatta attgttgccg
     4861 ggaagctaga gtaagtagtt cgccagttaa tagtttgcgc aacgttgttg ccattgctac
     4921 aggcatcgtg gtgtcacgct cgtcgtttgg tatggcttca ttcagctccg gttcccaacg
     4981 atcaaggcga gttacatgat cccccatgtt gtgcaaaaaa gcggttagct ccttcggtcc
     5041 tccgatcgtt gtcagaagta agttggccgc agtgttatca ctcatggtta tggcagcact
     5101 gcataattct cttactgtca tgccatccgt aagatgcttt tctgtgactg gtgagtactc
     5161 aaccaagtca ttctgagaat agtgtatgcg gcgaccgagt tgctcttgcc cggcgtcaat
     5221 acgggataat accgcgccac atagcagaac tttaaaagtg ctcatcattg gaaaacgttc
     5281 ttcggggcga aaactctcaa ggatcttacc gctgttgaga tccagttcga tgtaacccac
     5341 tcgtgcaccc aactgatctt cagcatcttt tactttcacc agcgtttctg ggtgagcaaa
     5401 aacaggaagg caaaatgccg caaaaaaggg aataagggcg acacggaaat gttgaatact
     5461 catactcttc ctttttcaat attattgaag catttatcag ggttattgtc tcatgagcgg
     5521 atacatattt gaatgtattt agaaaaataa acaaataggg gttccgcgca catttccccg
     5581 aaaagtgcca cctgacgtcg acggatcggg agatctcccg atcccctatg gtgcactctc
     5641 agtacaatct gctctgatgc cgcatagtta agccagtatc tgctccctgc ttgtgtgttg
     5701 gaggtcgctg agtagtgcgc gagcaaaatt taagctacaa caaggcaagg cttgaccgac
     5761 aattgcatga agaatctgct tagggttagg cgttttgcgc tgcttcgcga tgtacgggcc
     5821 agatatacgc gttgacattg attattgact agttattaat agtaatcaat tacggggtca
     5881 ttagttcata gcccatatat ggagttccgc gttacataac ttacggtaaa tggcccgcct
     5941 ggctgaccgc ccaacgaccc ccgcccattg acgtcaataa tgacgtatgt tcccatagta
     6001 acgccaatag ggactttcca ttgacgtcaa tgggtggagt atttacggta aactgcccac
     6061 ttggcagtac atcaagtgta tcatatgcca agtacgcccc ctattgacgt caatgacggt
     6121 aaatggcccg cctggcatta tgcccagtac atgaccttat gggactttcc tacttggcag
     6181 tacatctacg tattagtcat cgctattacc atggtgatgc ggttttggca gtacatcaat
     6241 gggcgtggat agcggtttga ctcacgggga tttccaagtc tccaccccat tgacgtcaat
     6301 gggagtttgt tttggcacca aaatcaacgg gactttccaa aatgtcgtaa caactccgcc
     6361 ccattgacgc aaatgggcgg taggcgtgta cggtgggagg tctatataag cagagctctc
     6421 tggctaacta gagaacccac tgcttactgg cttatcgaaa ttaatacgac tcactatagg
     6481 gagacccaag ctggctagcg tttaaactta agcttggtac cgagctcgga tccgaattct
//
